>Addgene plasmid #39571 | KHBD00458 | depositor partial sequence | sequence record 50011 | KHBD00458 sequence 1281 bps
ATGGCCGCGACCTCGTACATGACGCCGCCGAGCGGTGATCTGGACATGGCCCTCGGAGGCGGTGGCTATC
ACACCTCGTCGCCGCGCTCGGCGGCTGATGCCGGTGAAATGAAGTACATGCAGCACCATCATCATCATCA
TGCCGCTGCCGCGGCAGCTGCCCACCATCAGTTGCCCTCGTCGCCATCGCCCAATGGCCAGGGCAATGGT
GGCGGACTTGGATTGGGTTCCGGTTCCGGGTTGGGCTCATGGAGTGCCCTCCATCCGGATCCGTGGATGC
AAACCCATCATACGCACCATCTGCCCGCCGCCGCTGCCGTTGCCTCGGCCGCTGATACCGTCAAGCAGGA
GATGTCGCATCTCTCGCAGCAGACGCGCATCCAACAGGGCATGGCCTCGCCCCATGCCGCCTGGCATGCC
CCCCATGCGGGACACTATGCGCCAACGGGCGGGTCACCGTTGCAGTACCATCATGCCATGAACGGAATGC
TCCATCATCCGGCCAATGCGGTTGCAGCGGCCCATCATCAGAGTGTGGCGCCACTGCATCATACGCTGCG
CGGGGAATCGCCACAGCTGCACATACACCATCACATGGGCGGCGGCGATCGGGATGCCATAAGCGGCGGC
GAGGAGGACACTCCCACGTCCGATGATCTGGAGGCCTTTGCCAAGCAGTTCAAGCAGCGCCGAATCAAGC
TGGGCTTTACCCAGGCCGATGTGGGCCTGGCACTGGGCACTCTCTATGGCAATGTGTTCTCCCAGACGAC
CATCTGCAGATTCGAGGCACTGCAGCTGAGCTTCAAGAACATGTGCAAGCTGAAGCCGCTGCTGCAGAAG
TGGCTGGAGGAGGCGGACTCCACAACGGGTTCACCCACGTCCATTGACAAGATCGCCGCTCAGGGGCGTA
AGCGCAAGAAACGCACCAGCATCGAGGTGAGCGTGAAGGGGGCACTGGAGCAGCACTTCCACAAGCAGCC
GAAGCCATCCGCCCAGGAGATAACCTCGTTGGCCGACTCCTTGCAGCTGGAGAAGGAGGTGGTACGCGTG
TGGTTCTGCAATCGGCGGCAGAAGGAGAAGCGCATGACGCCGCCAAATACGCTCGGCGGCGACATGATGG
ACGGCATGCCGCCGGGCCATATGCATCATGGTGGCTATCATCCGCATCACGATATGCACGGCAGTCCGAT
GGGCACACACTCCCACTCGCACAGTCCGCCCATGCTGAGCCCACAGAATATGCAATCCTCGGCGGTAGCG
GCGCATCAGTTGGCGGCCCAC
