>Addgene plasmid #39571 | KHBD00458 | addgene partial sequence | sequence record 51481 | M13Rev
TAATGATTTTATTTTGACTGATAGTGACCTGTTCGTTGCAACAAATTGATAAGCAATGCTTTCTTATAAT
GCCAACTTTGTACAAGAAAGTTGGCAAGTGGGCCGCCAACTGATGCGCCGCTACCGCCGAGGATTGCATA
TTCTGTGGGCTCAGCATGGGCGGACTGTGCGAGTGGGAGTGTGTGCCCATCGGACTGCCGTGCATATCGT
GATGCGGATGATAGCCACCATGATGCATATGGCCCGGCGGCATGCCGTCCATCATGTCGCCGCCGAGCGT
ATTTGGCGGCGTCATGCGCTTCTCCTTCTGCCGCCGATTGCAGAACCACACGCGTACCACCTCCTTCTCC
AGCTGCAAGGAGTCGGCCAACGAGGTTATCTCCTGGGCGGATGGCTTCGGCTGCTTGTGGAAGTGCTGCT
CCAGTGCCCCCTTCACGCTCACCTCGATGCTGGTGCGTTTCTTGCGCTTACGCCCCTGAGCGGCGATCTT
GTCAATGGACGTGGGTGAACCCGTTGTGGAGTCCGCCTCCTCCAGCCACTTCTGCAGCAGCGGCTTCAGC
TTGCACATGTTCTTGAAGCTCAGCTGCAGTGCCTCGAATCTGCAGATGGTCGTCTGGGAGAACACATTGC
CATAGAGAGTGCCCAGTGCCAGGCCCACATCGGCCTGGGTAAAGCCCAGCTTGATTCGGCGCTGCTTGAA
CTGCTTGGCAAAGGCCTCCAGATCATCGGACGTGGGAGTGTCCTCCTCGCCGCCGCTTATGGCATCCCGA
TCGCCGCCGCCCATGTGATGGTGTATGTGCAGCTGTG
