[The description below was written by a language model from this plasmid's Addgene catalogue record.]
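Description:
KHBD00458 is a Gateway entry clone built in the pDONR221 donor backbone, carrying the open reading frame of the Drosophila melanogaster gene CG10037, better known as ventral veins lacking (vvl, also called drifter or Cf1a). The insert is recorded as 1281 bp in a backbone of about 2.5 kb once the donor cassette has been replaced. The plasmid is maintained in standard E. coli as a high-copy plasmid under kanamycin selection. As is usual for a product of Gateway recombination into a pDONR vector, the ORF should be flanked by attL recombination sites, although no feature table is provided here to confirm the exact layout. M13 forward and reverse priming sites on either side of the insert are listed for sequence verification.

The record states that there is no promoter, which fits the role of an entry clone: it is a storage and transfer intermediate rather than an expression construct. The ORF is meant to be moved by LR recombination into destination vectors that supply the promoter, tags and host-specific elements. The depositor notes that ORFs in this collection were cloned open-ended, without a stop codon, so the coding sequence can be read through into a C-terminal fusion partner supplied by the destination vector; N-terminal fusions remain possible, but translation would then terminate in vector sequence. The clone belongs to a collection associated with automated screening of protein–DNA interactions at Drosophila regulatory elements, so its expected use is as a source of the vvl coding sequence for building fusion constructs in such assays or for other expression purposes.
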