Addgene plasmid #39571: KHBD00458
Depositing lab: Bart Deplancke. Depositing organization: Swiss Federal Institute of Technology (EPFL). Publication: Automated protein-DNA interaction screening of Drosophila regulatory elements. Korneel Hens, Jean-Daniel Feuz, Alina Isakova, Antonina Lagovitina, Andreas Massouras, Julien Bryois, Patrick Callaerts, Susan E. Celniker, Bart Deplancke. Nat Methods. 2011 Oct 30;8(12):1065-70. 10.1038/nmeth.1763 PubMed 22037703.
Backbone
  Vector backbone: pDONR221
  Backbone manufacturer: Invitrogen
  Backbone size w/o insert (bp): 2536
  Vector type: Gateway DONR vector
Growth in bacteria
  Bacterial resistance: Kanamycin, 50 μg/mL
  Growth temperature: 37°C
  Growth strain: DH5alpha
  Copy number: High Copy
Gene/Insert
  Gene/Insert name: CG10037 (alt names: FBgn0003995; vvl; ventral veins lacking)
  Species: D. melanogaster (fly)
  Insert size (bp): 1281
  Entrez Gene: vvl (a.k.a. Dmel_CG10037, CG10037, Cf1-a, Cf1a, Cf1a/drifter, Cfla, DFR, Dfr/Vvl, Dmel\CG10037, Drf, VVL, Vv1, dfr, dfr-vvl, dfr/vvl, drf, prd3, sep, ut, vvl/dfr, vvl/dfr/ut)
  Promoter: none
  Cloning method: Gateway Cloning
  Sequencing primers: 5′ M13-F20; 3′ M13R
Terms and licenses: Academic/Nonprofit Terms; Industry Terms: Not Available to Industry
Depositor comments: Please note that the ORFs in this collection were cloned open-ended (without a stop codon).
How to cite: KHBD00458 was a gift from Bart Deplancke (Addgene plasmid # 39571 ; http://n2t.net/addgene:39571 ; RRID:Addgene_39571)
